Addgene plasmid #111876: pONSY-Lifeact:mCherry
Purpose: This plasmid expresses mCherry fused to Lifeact peptide. It labels actin bundles and filopodia in Capsaspora. Codons have been optimised according to their usages in Capsaspora and C. fragrantissima.
Depositing lab: Inaki Ruiz-Trillo. Depositing organization: Agencia Estatal Consejo Superior de Investigaciones Científicas, M.P. Publication: Transfection of Capsaspora owczarzaki, a close unicellular relative of animals. Parra-Acero H, Ros-Rocher N, Perez-Posada A, Kozyczkowska A, Sanchez-Pons N, Nakata A, Suga H, Najle SR, Ruiz-Trillo I. Development. 2018 May 11. pii: dev.162107. doi: 10.1242/dev.162107. PubMed 29752387.
Backbone
  Vector backbone: pONSY
  Backbone size w/o insert (bp): 5127
  Modifications to backbone: Capsaspora expression vector (backbone) modified from the pCR2.1 vector. It bears the promoter and terminator regions from the endogenous Elongation Factor 1 alpha (EF1a) gene (CAOG_07807) cloned using Restriction Enzymes and Gibson Assembly strategies.
  Vector type: Capsaspora owczarzaki
Growth in bacteria
  Bacterial resistance: Ampicillin and Kanamycin, 100 & 50 μg/mL
  Growth temperature: 37°C
  Growth strain: DH5alpha
  Copy number: High Copy
Gene/Insert
  Gene/Insert name: Lifeact fused to mCherry
  Insert size (bp): 780
  Promoter: Elongation Factor 1 alpha (EF1a) from Capsaspora
  Tag / fusion protein: mCherry (C terminal on insert)
  Cloning method: Restriction Enzyme; 5′ cloning site XmaI (not destroyed); 3′ cloning site XbaI (destroyed during cloning)
  Sequencing primers: 5′ CCCGGGACCATGGGTGTGGCAGACCTGATTAAGAAGTTCGAGAGCATT; 3′ TCTAGATGGTGGGTCACCCTCCTCCTTGCTAATGCTCTCGAACTTCTT
Terms and licenses: Academic/Nonprofit Terms; Industry Terms: Not Available to Industry
How to cite: pONSY-Lifeact:mCherry was a gift from Inaki Ruiz-Trillo (Addgene plasmid # 111876 ; http://n2t.net/addgene:111876 ; RRID:Addgene_111876)
