[The description below was written by a language model from this plasmid's Addgene catalogue record and pLannotate feature annotations shown in this document.]
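Description:
pONSY-Lifeact:mCherry is an expression plasmid for the filasterean Capsaspora owczarzaki, a close unicellular relative of animals. Its pONSY backbone was derived from the bacterial cloning vector pCR2.1 by adding the promoter and terminator regions of the endogenous Capsaspora Elongation Factor 1 alpha gene. The sequenced record is 5,894 nt long. In E. coli the plasmid is maintained at high copy from a ColE1/pUC-type origin and carries both a β-lactamase (ampicillin) gene and a neo/nptII (kanamycin) gene. The record lists only bacterial selection and does not mention a selectable marker for Capsaspora. Other pCR2.1 remnants are also annotated: an f1 phage origin, lac promoter/operator and CAP site, lacZα and lacI fragments, a T7 promoter, and a fragment of Tn5 transposase sequence next to the kanamycin gene.

The payload is an open reading frame of about 780 bp in which Lifeact is fused at its C-terminus to the monomeric red fluorescent protein mCherry. Lifeact is the short F-actin-binding peptide from the N-terminus of yeast Abp140, which is why the annotation software labels it as an ABP140 fragment. The fusion is codon-optimised for Capsaspora and C. fragrantissima usage. The Capsaspora EF1α promoter and terminator are not recognised in the automated feature table. They presumably occupy the unannotated stretches upstream and downstream of the fusion, between the lac elements and the T7 promoter. When transfected into Capsaspora cells, the construct labels filamentous actin, allowing live fluorescence imaging of actin bundles and filopodia.
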