Features (pLannotate 1.2.2; 14 found; start..end, strand, type, name):
     95..116     +  protein_bind   CAP binding site: CAP binding activates transcription in the presence of cAMP. E. coli catabolite activator protein
    131..161     +  promoter       lac promoter: promoter for the E. coli lac operon
    169..185     +  protein_bind   lac operator: The lac repressor binds to the lac operator to inhibit transcription in E. coli. This inhibition can be relieved by adding lactose or isopropyl-β-D-thiogalactopyranoside (IPTG). lac repressor encoded by lacI
   1153..1209    +  CDS            ABP140 (fragment): AB140_YEAST - Also known as TRM140. Experimental evidence at protein level: Swiss-Prot protein existence level 1. S-adenosyl-L-methionine-dependent methyltransferase that mediates N(3)-methylcytidine modification of residue 32 of the tRNA anticodon loop of tRNA(Thr) and tRNA(Ser). Binds F-actin and shows weak F-actin cross-linking activity. From Saccharomyces cerevisiae (strain ATCC 204508 / S288c) (Baker's yeast).
   1228..1935    +  CDS            mCherry: mCherry is a basic (constitutively fluorescent) red fluorescent protein published in 2004, derived from Discosoma sp.. It is reported to be a very rapidly-maturing monomer with low acid sensitivity.
   2316..2334    -  promoter       T7 promoter: promoter for bacteriophage T7 RNA polymerase
   2337..2494    +  CDS            lacZα (fragment): LacZα fragment of β-galactosidase; lacZ fragment
   2498..2926    +  rep_origin     f1 ori (sequence partly withheld): f1 bacteriophage origin of replication; arrow indicates direction of (+) strand synthesis
   2939..3238    +  CDS            tnpA (fragment): TN5P_ECOLX - Also known as tnp. Experimental evidence at protein level: Swiss-Prot protein existence level 1. Mediates transposition of transposon Tn5 by a 'cut and paste' mechanism. First, the monomeric transposase binds the 19 bp inverted DNA repeats flanking the transposon. Then, dimerization of the DNA- bound transposase creates a synaptic DNA complex. After nicking of the first DNA strand, excision of the transposon proceeds through a series of intermediates. The transposase then mediates the insertion of the transposon at a new site by strand transfer. The activity of the wild- type tran
   3270..4061    +  CDS            neo: KKA2_KLEPN - Also known as kan, nptII. Experimental evidence at protein level: Swiss-Prot protein existence level 1. Resistance to kanamycin, neomycin, paromomycin, ribostamycin, butirosin and gentamicin B. From Klebsiella pneumoniae.
   4065..4081    +  promoter       AmpR promoter (fragment): bla
   4082..4942    +  CDS            AmpR: β-lactamase; bla; confers resistance to ampicillin, carbenicillin, and related antibiotics
   5113..5701    +  rep_origin     ori: high-copy-number ColE1/pMB1/pBR322/pUC origin of replication
   5884..82      +  CDS            lacI (fragment) (across the origin): lac repressor; lacI; The lac repressor binds to the lac operator to inhibit transcription in E. coli. This inhibition can be relieved by adding lactose or isopropyl-β-D-thiogalactopyranoside (IPTG).
>Addgene plasmid #111876 | pONSY-Lifeact:mCherry | addgene full sequence | sequence record 213488 | Addgene NGS Result
GCAAACCGCCTCTCCCCGCGCGTTGGCCGATTCATTAATGCAGCTGGCACGACAGGTTTCCCGACTGGAA
AGCGGGCAGTGAGCGCAACGCAATTAATGTGAGTTAGCTCACTCATTAGGCACCCCAGGCTTTACACTTT
ATGCTTCCGGCTCGTATGTTGTGTGGAATTGTGAGCGGATAACAATTTCACACAGGAAACAGCTATGACC
ATGATTACGCCAAGCTTGGTACCAAATGCACAGTTAGCAACGACCGACAATCAGCAACCTCCAAACTCTC
AGTTTTTTTCCCCCAATCGTTGTCGATTTAGCTTTTGATGCTGCATTTTGAAATAGAACGACAACCGAAT
TTGGGAGAGAGCACTCTTTTACAGGTTTGTGAAAAGAAAAAAAATCGAACGTGACTTGCTTCCATCTTCC
TTCTCGAAGCCGATCTCGGCCCATCCCCGCTTGTCCCCTCCTCCCCTCCTCGCAATCCGCTAGACAGTGT
CTCTGCACACTGGATTGCGGTGCGCGGGCCATCCGATGCCCCTTTCCTCGGCCTGGAGATGGACGTGAAA
GTGGAAAACGAAAAACGCGAAACAGAAACATGTGGTTCTTTTTTTTTTCTTTTTCTTTTTCGCCTTCGGG
CTTTTCTCTCTCGCTTCCTCTTCTCCGCTCTCTTCTTCGCGCTCTTTTGCCTCTTGCGTGAGATGCTCGT
CTTGCAATCGTCTGCCACTGCTGCGCTGTCACGATCGATCGCATCGGACAAGCCGTTTCTGTTTTGAAAT
TTAGAACGTTCTGGAAAACAACAAAAAATTGCCTTTTTTTCACTTTTTTCTTTTTTCGTTTTTTTCCCTC
TTCAACACTTCCTCCAACTGTCGTTCTGCGTTTGTTCTTCGCTCTCGTCGTGCACACTCGGATTAGGATC
CATTCATCCCCATCCCCTTGCGCATTGCCAAAAACGAGCGTCGAAACGCGAACGTCAGCGTGGGGTGTTG
ACGCCGAACCCCACGAGTGTTTTTTTTTAAAATGCTGTTTCATCGTTTTCTTCCTTCTCCCCACGTGCAA
TCCTGATTTAAATAATTGTCGCTTTTTGATTTGGAAATGCTCACTCTTCCATTTTTTTATTATTTAACAC
ACACAGAACAACCTTCACAGGATCCCGGGACCATGGGTGTGGCAGACCTGATTAAGAAGTTCGAGAGCAT
TAGCAAGGAGGAGGGTGACCCACCATCTAGTGATATCATGGTGAGCAAGGGCGAGGAGGACAACATGGCC
ATCATCAAGGAGTTCATGCGCTTCAAGGTGCACATGGAGGGCTCCGTGAACGGCCACGAGTTCGAGATCG
AGGGCGAGGGCGAGGGCCGCCCCTACGAGGGCACCCAGACCGCCAAGCTGAAGGTGACCAAGGGCGGCCC
CCTGCCCTTCGCCTGGGACATCCTGTCCCCTCAGTTCATGTACGGCTCCAAGGCCTACGTGAAGCACCCC
GCCGACATCCCCGACTACTTGAAGCTGTCCTTCCCCGAGGGCTTCAAGTGGGAGCGCGTGATGAACTTCG
AGGACGGCGGCGTGGTGACCGTGACCCAGGACTCCTCCCTGCAGGACGGCGAGTTCATCTACAAGGTGAA
GCTGCGCGGCACCAACTTCCCCTCCGACGGCCCCGTAATGCAGAAGAAGACCATGGGCTGGGAGGCCTCC
TCCGAGCGGATGTACCCCGAGGACGGCGCCCTGAAGGGCGAGATCAAGCAGAGGCTGAAGCTGAAGGACG
GCGGCCACTACGACGCCGAGGTCAAGACCACCTACAAGGCCAAGAAGCCCGTGCAGCTGCCCGGCGCCTA
CAACGTCAACATCAAGCTGGACATCACCTCCCACAACGAGGACTACACCATCGTGGAACAGTACGAGCGC
GCCGAGGGCCGCCACTCCACCGGCGGCATGGACGAGCTGTACAAGTAAATTTTGTGTTTGCCAAGACACA
TTTGTTTATTTCAATCATTTCTAAGACCAAAAAGGGATTTCATGATTTTTGTTGCTTGCATTGAAGTTTT
TTTTGGTTGTCATTTTTTTTGCGTTGGTTATGAGCGCAATATATTCCATTATGGCAAGAAACACGACGAG
TTGTTTTTACAGTGGAGGGATGAGCAAGGAATGGGGAAATGGAGAACAAGTGGAATGAAATGGTTTGACT
TTGTGCGGCGAAAGTGTTGCCATTTTCAATCATGCTGCGCCTGGCACCTAGATGCGTGTGATTGCTCATT
GCTAGTGCTGTTCTCACCGCGGTCATCCATCACACTGGCGGCCGCTCGAGCATGCATCTAGAGGGCCCAA
TTCGCCCTATAGTGAGTCGTATTACAATTCACTGGCCGTCGTTTTACAACGTCGTGACTGGGAAAACCCT
GGCGTTACCCAACTTAATCGCCTTGCAGCACATCCCCCTTTCGCCAGCTGGCGTAATAGCGAAGAGGCCC
GCACCGATCGCCCTTCCCAACAGTTGCGCAGCCTGAATGGCGAATGG
[124 nt withheld, positions 2498-2621]
C
[91 nt withheld, positions 2623-2713]
A
[49 nt withheld, positions 2715-2763]
CCTTTGACGTTGGAGTCCACGTTCTTT
[37 nt withheld, positions 2791-2827]
ACCCTATCTCGGTCTATTCTTTTGATTTATAAGGGATTTTGCCGATTTCGGCCTATTGGTTAAAAAATGA
GCTGATTTAACAAAAATTTAACGCGAATTTTAACAAAATTCAGGGCGCAAGGGCTGCTAAAGGAAGCGGA
ACACGTAGAAAGCCAGTCCGCAGAAACGGTGCTGACCCCGGATGAATGTCAGCTACTGGGCTATCTGGAC
AAGGGAAAACGCAAGCGCAAAGAGAAAGCAGGTAGCTTGCAGTGGGCTTACATGGCGATAGCTAGACTGG
GCGGTTTTATGGACAGCAAGCGAACCGGAATTGCCAGCTGGGGCGCCCTCTGGTAAGGTTGGGAAGCCCT
GCAAAGTAAACTGGATGGCTTTCTTGCCGCCAAGGATCTGATGGCGCAGGGGATCAAGATCTGATCAAGA
GACAGGATGAGGATCGTTTCGCATGATTGAACAAGATGGATTGCACGCAGGTTCTCCGGCCGCTTGGGTG
GAGAGGCTATTCGGCTATGACTGGGCACAACAGACAATCGGCTGCTCTGATGCCGCCGTGTTCCGGCTGT
CAGCGCAGGGGCGCCCGGTTCTTTTTGTCAAGACCGACCTGTCCGGTGCCCTGAATGAACTGCAGGACGA
GGCAGCGCGGCTATCGTGGCTGGCCACGACGGGCGTTCCTTGCGCAGCTGTGCTCGACGTTGTCACTGAA
GCGGGAAGGGACTGGCTGCTATTGGGCGAAGTGCCGGGGCAGGATCTCCTGTCATCCCACCTTGCTCCTG
CCGAGAAAGTATCCATCATGGCTGATGCAATGCGGCGGCTGCATACGCTTGATCCGGCTACCTGCCCATT
CGACCACCAAGCGAAACATCGCATCGAGCGAGCACGTACTCGGATGGAAGCCGGTCTTGTCGATCAGGAT
GATCTGGACGAAGAGCATCAGGGGCTCGCGCCAGCCGAACTGTTCGCCAGGCTCAAGGCGCGCATGCCCG
ACGGCGAGGATCTCGTCGTGACCCATGGCGATGCCTGCTTGCCGAATATCATGGTGGAAAATGGCCGCTT
TTCTGGATTCATCGACTGTGGCCGGCTGGGTGTGGCGGACCGCTATCAGGACATAGCGTTGGCTACCCGT
GATATTGCTGAAGAGCTTGGCGGCGAATGGGCTGACCGCTTCCTCGTGCTTTACGGTATCGCCGCTCCCG
ATTCGCAGCGCATCGCCTTCTATCGCCTTCTTGACGAGTTCTTCTGAATTGAAAAAGGAAGAGTATGAGT
ATTCAACATTTCCGTGTCGCCCTTATTCCCTTTTTTGCGGCATTTTGCCTTCCTGTTTTTGCTCACCCAG
AAACGCTGGTGAAAGTAAAAGATGCTGAAGATCAGTTGGGTGCACGAGTGGGTTACATCGAACTGGATCT
CAACAGCGGTAAGATCCTTGAGAGTTTTCGCCCCGAAGAACGTTTTCCAATGATGAGCACTTTTAAAGTT
CTGCTATGTGGCGCGGTATTATCCCGTATTGACGCCGGGCAAGAGCAACTCGGTCGCCGCATACACTATT
CTCAGAATGACTTGGTTGAGTACTCACCAGTCACAGAAAAGCATCTTACGGATGGCATGACAGTAAGAGA
ATTATGCAGTGCTGCCATAACCATGAGTGATAACACTGCGGCCAACTTACTTCTGACAACGATCGGAGGA
CCGAAGGAGCTAACCGCTTTTTTGCACAACATGGGGGATCATGTAACTCGCCTTGATCGTTGGGAACCGG
AGCTGAATGAAGCCATACCAAACGACGAGCGTGACACCACGATGCCTGTAGCAATGGCAACAACGTTGCG
CAAACTATTAACTGGCGAACTACTTACTCTAGCTTCCCGGCAACAATTAATAGACTGGATGGAGGCGGAT
AAAGTTGCAGGACCACTTCTGCGCTCGGCCCTTCCGGCTGGCTGGTTTATTGCTGATAAATCTGGAGCCG
GTGAGCGTGGGTCTCGCGGTATCATTGCAGCACTGGGGCCAGATGGTAAGCCCTCCCGTATCGTAGTTAT
CTACACGACGGGGAGTCAGGCAACTATGGATGAACGAAATAGACAGATCGCTGAGATAGGTGCCTCACTG
ATTAAGCATTGGTAACTGTCAGACCAAGTTTACTCATATATACTTTAGATTGATTTAAAACTTCATTTTT
AATTTAAAAGGATCTAGGTGAAGATCCTTTTTGATAATCTCATGACCAAAATCCCTTAACGTGAGTTTTC
GTTCCACTGAGCGTCAGACCCCGTAGAAAAGATCAAAGGATCTTCTTGAGATCCTTTTTTTCTGCGCGTA
ATCTGCTGCTTGCAAACAAAAAAACCACCGCTACCAGCGGTGGTTTGTTTGCCGGATCAAGAGCTACCAA
CTCTTTTTCCGAAGGTAACTGGCTTCAGCAGAGCGCAGATACCAAATACTGTTCTTCTAGTGTAGCCGTA
GTTAGGCCACCACTTCAAGAACTCTGTAGCACCGCCTACATACCTCGCTCTGCTAATCCTGTTACCAGTG
GCTGCTGCCAGTGGCGATAAGTCGTGTCTTACCGGGTTGGACTCAAGACGATAGTTACCGGATAAGGCGC
AGCGGTCGGGCTGAACGGGGGGTTCGTGCACACAGCCCAGCTTGGAGCGAACGACCTACACCGAACTGAG
ATACCTACAGCGTGAGCTATGAGAAAGCGCCACGCTTCCCGAAGGGAGAAAGGCGGACAGGTATCCGGTA
AGCGGCAGGGTCGGAACAGGAGAGCGCACGAGGGAGCTTCCAGGGGGAAACGCCTGGTATCTTTATAGTC
CTGTCGGGTTTCGCCACCTCTGACTTGAGCGTCGATTTTTGTGATGCTCGTCAGGGGGGCGGAGCCTATG
GAAAAACGCCAGCAACGCGGCCTTTTTACGGTTCCTGGCCTTTTGCTGGCCTTTTGCTCACATGTTCTTT
CCTGCGTTATCCCCTGATTCTGTGGATAACCGTATTACCGCCTTTGAGTGAGCTGATACCGCTCGCCGCA
GCCGAACGACCGAGCGCAGCGAGTCAGTGAGCGAGGAAGCGGAAGAGCGCCCAATAC
