>Addgene plasmid #111876 | pONSY-Lifeact:mCherry | depositor partial sequence | sequence record 213709 | LifeAct insert + linker
ATGGGTGTGGCAGACCTGATTAAGAAGTTCGAGAGCATTAGCAAGGAGGAGGGTGACCCACCATCTAGTG
ATATC
